Addgene plasmid #13285: GFP-NPM NLS2D
Depositing lab: Xin Wang. Depositing organization: National Cancer Institute (NCI). Publication: Temporal and spatial control of nucleophosmin by the Ran-Crm1 complex in centrosome duplication. Wang W, Budhu A, Forgues M, Wang XW. Nat Cell Biol. 2005 Aug . 7(8):823-30. 10.1038/ncb1282 PubMed 16041368.
Backbone
  Vector backbone: pEGFP-C2
  Backbone size w/o insert (bp): 4700
  Vector type: Mammalian Expression
  Selectable markers: Neomycin (select with G418)
Growth in bacteria
  Bacterial resistance: Kanamycin, 50 μg/mL
  Growth temperature: 37°C
  Growth strain: DH5alpha
  Copy number: High Copy
Gene/Insert
  Gene/Insert name: NPM (alt name: B23.1)
  Species: H. sapiens (human)
  Insert size (bp): 900
  Mutation: Deletion of aa150-aa155
  Entrez Gene: NPM1 (a.k.a. B23, NPM)
  Tag / fusion protein: Flag (N terminal on insert)
  Cloning method: Restriction Enzyme; 5′ cloning site BamHI (not destroyed); 3′ cloning site BamHI (not destroyed)
  Sequencing primers: 5′ EGFP-C
Resource information
  A portion of this plasmid was derived from a plasmid made by: K. Nagata (U of Tsukuba, Japan)
Terms and licenses: Academic/Nonprofit Terms; Industry Terms: Not Available to Industry
Depositor comments: NLS2D=nuclear localization signal deletion
How to cite: GFP-NPM NLS2D was a gift from Xin Wang (Addgene plasmid # 13285 ; http://n2t.net/addgene:13285 ; RRID:Addgene_13285)
