[The description below was written by a language model from this plasmid's Addgene catalogue record.]
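Description:
GFP-NPM NLS2D is a mammalian expression plasmid built on the pEGFP-C2 backbone (about 4.7 kb without insert), carrying a roughly 900 bp human nucleophosmin cDNA (NPM1, also known as B23 or B23.1). pEGFP-C2 is a standard vector for placing a protein of interest downstream of, and in frame with, EGFP, so the insert is expressed as an EGFP fusion with the fluorescent protein at the N terminus; the record also lists a Flag tag at the N-terminal end of the insert, which would lie between EGFP and NPM. The insert was cloned as a BamHI fragment, with both sites preserved. The plasmid is maintained at high copy in E. coli under kanamycin selection, and the backbone's neomycin resistance marker allows G418 selection of stably transfected mammalian cells. The record does not name the promoter or provide a feature table. Vectors of the pEGFP-C series generally use the CMV immediate-early promoter, but this is not confirmed here.

The defining feature is a deletion of amino acids 150 to 155 of nucleophosmin. The depositor describes this as a nuclear localization signal deletion, hence "NLS2D". Removing this motif is meant to impair nuclear import of the normally nucleolar, shuttling protein, and the EGFP tag allows the resulting change in distribution to be followed by fluorescence microscopy. The associated publication concerns the temporal and spatial control of nucleophosmin by the Ran-Crm1 complex during centrosome duplication. The construct is therefore suited to use as a localization mutant, compared with wild-type or other trafficking-defective GFP-NPM fusions, to test how nucleocytoplasmic transport of NPM relates to its centrosomal role.
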