>Addgene plasmid #13285 | GFP-NPM NLS2D | addgene partial sequence | sequence record 19656 | EGFP-C 5'-CATGGTCCTGCTGGAGTTCGTG-3'
CCCGGGCCNTCGGCANGACGAGCTGTCAGTCCGGACTCAGATCTCGAGCTCAAGCTTCGAATTCTGCAGT
CGACGGTACCGCGGGCCCGGGATCCGCCGCCACCATGGACTACAAGGATGACGACGACAAGCATATGGAA
GATTCGATGGACATGGACATGAGCCCCCTGAGGCCCCAGAACTATCTTTTCGGTTGTGAACTAAAGGCCG
ACAAAGATTATCACTTTAAGGTGGATAATGATGAAAATGAGCACCAGTTATCTTTAAGAACGGTCAGTTT
AGGGGCTGGTGCAAAGGATGAGTTGCACATTGTTGAAGCAGAGGCAATGAATTACGAAGGCAGTCCAATT
AAAGTAACACTGGCAACTTTGAAAATGTCTGTACAGCCAACGGTTTCCCTTGGGGGCTTTGAAATAACAC
CACCAGTGGTCTTAAGGTTGAAGTGTGGTTCAGGGCCAGTGCATATTAGTGGACAGCACTTAGTAGCTGT
GGAGGAAGATGCAGAGTCAGAAGATGAAGAGGAGGAGGATGTGAAACTCTTAAGTATATCTGGAAAGCGG
TCTGCCCCTGGAGGTGGTAGCGTAAAGCTTGCTGCTGATGAAGATGATGACGATGATGATGAAGAGGATG
ATGATGAAGATGATGATGATGATGATTTTGATGATGAGGAAGCTGAAAAAAAAGCGCCAGTGAAGAAATC
TATACGAGATACTCCAGCCNAAAATGCACAAAAGTCAAATCAGAATGGAAAGACTCCAAACCATCATCAC
ACNAGATCAAAGGACAGATCCNCAGAACAGAAAAACTCTAANCCCAAAGACTTTTNGTNAAAATTAACNA
A
